>Addgene plasmid #243711 | pJL357 | addgene full sequence | sequence record 489280 | Addgene NGS Result
ACTCTTCCTTTTTCAATATTATTGAAGCATTTATCAGGGTTATTGTCTCATGAGCGGATACATATTTGAA
TGTATTTAGAAAAATAAACAAATAGGGGTTCCGCGCACATTTCCCCGAAAAGTGCCACCTAAATTGTAAG
CGTTAATATTTTGTTAAAATTCGCGTTAAATTTTTGTTAAATCAGCTCATTTTTTAACCAATAGGCCGAA
ATCGGCAAAATCCCTTATAAATCAAAAGAATAGACCGAGATAGGGT
[37 nt withheld, positions 257-293]
AAAGAACGTGGACTCCAACGTCAAAGG
[49 nt withheld, positions 321-369]
T
[91 nt withheld, positions 371-461]
G
[124 nt withheld, positions 463-586]
CCCATTCGCCATTCAGGCTGCGCAACTGTTGGGAAGGGCGATCGGTGCGGGCCTCTTCGCTATTACGCCA
GCTGGCGAAAGGGGGATGTGCTGCAAGGCGATTAAGTTGGGTAACGCCAGGGTTTTCCCAGTCACGACGT
TGTAAAACGACGGCCAGTGAGCGCGCCTCGTTCATTCACGTTTTTGAACCCGTGGAGGACGGGCAGACTC
GCGGTGCAAATGTGTTTTACAGCGTGATGGAGCAGATGAAGATGCTCGACACGCTGCAGAACACGCAGCT
AGATTAACCCTAGAAAGATAATCATATTGTGACGTACGTTAAAGATAATCATGTGTAAAATTGACGCATG
TGTTTTATCGGTCTGTATATCGAGGTTTATTTATTAATTTGAATAGATATTAAGTTTTATTATATTTACA
CTTACATACTAATAATAAATTCAACAAACAATTTATTTATGTTTATTTATTTATTAAAAAAAACAAAAAC
TCAAAATTTCTTCTATAAAGTAACAAAACTTTTATGAGGGACAGCCCCCCCCCAAAGCCCCCAGGGATGT
AATTACGTCCCTCCCCCGCTAGGGGGCAGCAGCGAGCCGCCCGGGGCTCCGCTCCGGTCCGGCGCTCCCC
CCGCATCCCCGAGCCGGCAGCGTGCGGGGACAGCCCGGGCACGGGGAAGGTGGCACGGGATCGCTTTCCT
CTGAACGCTTCTCGCTGCTCTTTGAGCCTGCAGACACCTGGGGGGATACGGGGAAAAGGCCTCCAGGGTT
TATTACAGGGACAGCAGAGATCCAGTTTGGTTAATTAGCTAGCGATGCGGGGAGGCGGCCCAAAGGGAGA
TCCGACTCGTCTGAGGGCGAAGGCGAAGACGCGGAAGAGGCCGCAGAGCCGGCAGCAGGCCGCGGGAAGG
AAGGTCCGCTGGATTGAGGGCCGAAGGGACGTAGCAGAAGGACGTCCCGCGCAGAATCCAGGTGGCAACA
CAGGCGAGCAGCCAAGGAAAGGACGATGATTTCCCCGACAACACCACGGAATTGTCAGTGCCCAACAGCC
GAGCCCCTGTCCAGCAGCGGGCAAGGCAGGCGGCGATGAGTTCCGCCGTGGCAATAGGGAGGGGGAAAGC
GAAAGTCCCGGAAAGGAGCTGACAGGTGGTGGCAATGCCCCAACCAGTGGGGGTTGCGTCAGCAAACACA
GTGCACACCACGCCACGTTGCCTGACAACGGGCCACAACTCCTCATAAAGAGACAGCAACCAGGATTTAT
ACAAGGAGGAGAAAATGAAAGCCATACGGGAAGCAATAGCATGATACAAAGGCATTAAAGCAGCGTATCC
ACATAGCGTAAAAGGAGCAACATAGTTAAGAATACCAGTCAATCTTTCACAAATTTTGTAATCCAGAGGT
TGATTACCGATAAGCTTGATATCGAATTCTTAACTGGCACCGGGCTTGCGGGTCATGCACCAGGTGCGCG
GTCCTTCGGGCACCTCGACGTCGGCGGTGACGGTGAAGCCGAGCCGCTCGTAGAAGGGGAGGTTGCGGGG
CGCGGAGGTCTCCAGGAAGGCGGGCACCCCGGCGCGCTCGGCCGCCTCCACTCCGGGGAGCACGACGGCG
CTGCCCAGACCCTTGCCCTGGTGGTCGGGCGAGACGCCGACGGTGGCCAGGAACCACGCGGGCTCCTTGG
GCCGGTGCGGCGCCAGGAGGCCTTCCATCTGTTGCTGCGCGGCCAGCCGGGAACCGCTCAACTCGGCCAT
GCGCGGGCCGATCTCGGCGAACACCGCCCCCGCTTCGACGCTCTCCGGCGTGGTCCAGACCGCCACGGCG
GCGCCGTCGTCCGCGACCCACACCTTGCCGATGTCGAGCCCGACGCGCGTGAGGAAGAGTTCTTGCAGCT
CGGTGACCCGCTCGATGTGGCGGTCCGGATCGACGGTGTGGCGCGTGGCGGGGTAGTCGGCGAACGCGGC
GGCGAGGGTGCGTACGGCCCTGGGGACGTCGTCGCGGGTGGCGAGGCGCACCGTGGGCTTGTACTCGGTC
ATGGTGGTACCCCCTGGGGAGAGAGGTCGGTGATTCGGTCAACGAGGGAGCCGACTGCCGACGTGCGCTC
CGGAGGCTTGCAGAATGCGGAACACCGCGCGGGCAGGAACAGGGCCCACACTACCGCCCCACACCCCGCC
TCCCGCACCGCCCCTTCCCGGCCGCTGCTCTCGGCGCGCCCTGCTGAGCAGCCGCTATTGGCCACAGCCC
ATCGCGGTCGGCGCGCTGCCATTGCTCCCTGGCGCTGTCCGTCTGCGAGGGTACTAGTGAGACGTGCGGC
TTCCGTTTGTCACGTCCGGCACGCCGCGAACCGCAAGGAACCTTCCCGACTTAGGGGCGGAGCAGGAAGC
GTCGCCGGGGGGCCCACAAGGGTAGCGGCGAAGATCCGGGTGACGCTGCGAACGGACGTGAAGAATGTGC
GAGACCCAGGGTCGGCGCCGCTGCGTTTCCCGGAACCACGCCCAGAGCAGCCGCGTCCCTGCGCAAACCC
AGGGCTGCCTTGGAAAAGGCGCAAACGCGTTGGTGAGGGACGGATTAACTATGTTAAATGCTGCTAATAG
ATGGAGAAGGTGAAAATTGAGATTGACAGTTTATTTAGCAACCTGGAAGCTATTGGTGATTCTAAACAAG
AGCAGTAAAAGCCTGCCCAAAATGGGATCAAAAAAAGATTAGGAGGAGGAGAAGGAGAGACAAGTATAAA
GAAATCTATAGGATGGTAACGGTAATCAAAGGAGTTTGTTCGTTTGTTTTTAATTTGGGAATGTGTTAAT
AGATGGAATGATCCAGTAAAGGGGGAAATTGTACTGAATAACATGCATACAAGAATCTATGTCTACTTTA
GGATCTATTTAATGTGAATTCATGGCTTTTTTTTTTTTTTTTTGATATGAAGTCTCACTCTGTCGCCCAG
GCTGGAGTGCAGTGAAGCGATCTTGGCTCACTGCAAGCTCCACCTTCTGGGTTCACGCCATTCTCCTGCC
TCAACCTCCTGAGTAGCTGGGACTACAGGCGCCCGCCACCACGCCCGCCTTATTTTTTGTATTTTTAGTA
GAGACAGGGTTTCACGGCTTTAGCCAAGATGGTCTGGATCTCCTGACCTCATGATCCGCCCGCCTCGGCT
TCCCAAAGTACTGGGATTACAGGCGTGAGCCACTGCGCCTGGCCTCATGGCTCTTTTTGGACAGGGTCAT
AAGCTTCTTAGATCTGTCACCCAATGTAATTAATTGATGTATTGGTTAATACTGTCTTTAGCAGTGCTAG
GGGATTGGTAAGAAATCCACATCATCTCTGCGCTTGGGAAATTTACAATCTAGAGTTGGCTAAGTGGAGA
AAACATAAGAGAGCACATACAACTAACAAATTCAGATTATGGACAATGTACTTAAAAAACCCCCACGCCC
TAGCTATTGGCACGTGGTAATTTTGCCCAGAGTTTTGGTTATATGCATAATCCAGAGGGGTGTAGAAAAC
CAGGTCCTTTCAGTACCGATCTAAGGAAGACATGAATTGGGGTGTTTATAAACCTTGGTGAGGAAGAGAA
TTTTAACTGGGACTGGTAACTTGGTGGGCCCATTGACATACAGTAGATTGTGAAGAAGAAAACCCCAAGG
ATTATAAGGAATAGTTTTAATATTACTAATTTTTATCCTTTGCTGAAACTATGGGTTTCTTATTTGAAAT
GGCAATCAAATAATTTGTAAGAGTTTGTAGAAAGTGGAAAGATTATTGTAATACAGGGTAGATATTTGCA
TTTGTACATACTTGAGGGTAAGTACAAGAAATAAACACTTGTAATGGGGATTACTTAAGCAAAATGGATG
ACACCGACAGCCTTTCTGTACAACAAATAATTGCTGTGCTTCTCTACTCCAGTAATGAATGTAGTGCCCT
GCTGGATCTGGGACAGCAAGACTTTTGAGTCCAGATTCGCCATCCCATTTCTTGTTCCCTAACGTTTCCT
CAGAAGCGAGCGAGCCTCTTCCACAATTTGGGGACACTGTGGAAGAACTTCTTGCTTGGGGAGTTCTGCA
GCAGTCGAAGGTACAAGAATATAAAAACTGGTATCTCGACACAGCTCTTACAGCATATTCTCAACACAAG
GAACAGTAATGTGCCGCAGCAATTCCTTCGGTGGAAAAAACTGACTGTATCCGCGTAAGAGGAGTAATTC
TTTTTTGAATTTTATGAGGCTTCAGAGCTGTATTTCGGCCAACCCAGTCTTTGTTCAGTTTCTAGCGGCT
TCAAGGTTGCCCAGTTTTACGCCTTCTCGCTCAAAACAGACACTAGTTTTCTTTGATAGCCTGGTCTCAC
ATTGACTTCATCTAAGCTTATTACATTCGTCTCATAAATCGTTTGCTTTTTCCCCAGCCTTAGCTCCAGG
GACCAGCCTACTGAACATCGAAAAGGTCAGGAACGAGATCACGGGACTGAGACGGCGAGCCGGCTAGAGC
GGATAGAGCCGTACTGCCGCTCTAGTTTTTCTTTTGCTCTCTATGGTTAGGAGCGCAAGCCTCTCTTCGG
CCCGGAAAGATTTAAGTTCGTGAATGCATACGCAAGACTCGGAGGTAGTTCCGGTTCCGGCGTGGCCATT
TTCGTTGGTGGTGTTCAGTTGTGGCGGTTGCTGGTCAGTAACAGCCAAGATGCTGCGGAATCTGCTGGCT
CTTCGTCAGATTGGGCAGAGGACGATAAGAACAGCAAGCCGCAGGCATTTTAAAAATAAAGTTCCGGAGA
AGCAAAAACTGTTCCAGGAGGATGATGAAATTCCACTGTATCTAAAGGGTGGGGTAGCTGATGCCCTCCT
GTATAGAGCCACCATGATTCTTACAGTTGGTGGAACAGCATATGCCATATATGAGCTGGCTGTGGCTTCA
TTTCCCAAGAAGCAGGAGTGACTTCAGTCATCCCAGCAATCGCTTGGTTCAGTTTCATTCAGCTCTCTAT
GGACCAGTAATCTGATAAATAACCGAGCTCTTCTTTGGGGATCAATATTTATTGACTTGTAGTAACTGCC
ACCAATAAAGCAGTCTTTACCATGCTTTGTCTGATTTTATCACTTTATGCCAATAATTTCAACTTTTGGT
CAGCCTTGTAAATCTTAGGTAAGGATCAAAGAAATGATTCTTTTGCCACTAAACTTGTGAAAGCAACATT
ATTGTGATGTTATTTTAGTGAAATTTTACTTCTAACAGCTCAAAATTAGTCTCAACTTCTGTCTCAACTT
GCCGTTTGAATGCATATTGCTTTTTCCCCCTACCCACTCCAGTATATCTTGGAATATGCTAGAACCCGGG
GGTAGTGGAAGCAGATTATCTTTGGCTCCTGGGGTCTATATTTCTTTTTTTTTTTTTTTTCTCAGCTATG
TGAGAGTATGCTTAAATATTGGATATATCCCACAGCTTAGAATTAGGCTTTAGTAGAATGGCTTTGTAAG
ATATTTCAGTATTTGTTTTTTTCTACACTCCGAGTGGGTTCAGGTAGGTTTCTCTCATCAGGAACCAACC
AAAGCAGGACAGTTCCTGGGCTCCCCAGCTATCATCTAATGGACCCACAACTGTTTAACCTAAACAGTAG
TTAGGTGCTTAATAAATGGTAGCCATAATAGGCTGCTCATAATAGGAATGTTTCAAAAAGGTCTATTTAG
GGAACACAAAATCCAAATAGATACAGAGAGTAAGAATCAAAAAGAATTACGATGCTGCTCTAGGTAGTTT
GCTTCAGGGTTTGCAGAACCCTTCCTGCTTTGAGAGAACTATGCATGAAGCTGGAAATTTCATAGACTTC
AAGTTTGGGACTCCCTTTTCCTGGGTCCTGTTGTGCATCCATGTGGAGAGTAGCATCTTGTGAACCACTT
CAGGACTTTCCTTCTATATATATCGAGATTGGTAATTCGTCAAGAGATACTGATTGCCTACTGTGTCCTA
ACTGGTTTTAGGTACCTAGGAATCACTGGTGAACAAAAGCAGATTCTTCCCCTCATATGTTATAGAAAGG
GGTGGTAGGAAAGAGAGTTTAAAAATAAATTGCACAGTAGGTTAAAAGATAAGTTCTATGGAAAAAGACC
AAAGGGGAGAACTCACATGGGTGTGGTTGGTTGGTTGCAGTATTAAAGTTAGGATAGGCTTCAACAGGAA
GGTCAGATTGTTTAAACCAAGCGGCGACTGAGATGTCCTAAATGCACAGCGACGGATTCGCGCTATTTAG
AAAGAGAGAGCAATATTTCAAGAATGCATGCGTCAATTTTACGCAGACTATCTTTCTAGGGTTAATCTAG
CTGCATCAGGATCATATCGTCGGGTCTTTTTTCCGGCTCAGTCATCGCCCAAGCTGGCGCTATCTGGGCA
TCGGGGAGGAAGAAGCCCGTGCCTTTTCCCGCGAGGTTGAAGCGGCATGGAAAGAGTTTGCCGAGGATGA
CTGCTGCTGCATTGACGTTGAGCGAAAACGCACGTTTACCATGATGATTCGGGAAGGTGTGGCCATGCAC
GCCTTTAACGGTGAACTGTTCGTTCAGGCCACCTGGGATACCAGTTCGTCGCGGCTTTTCCGGACACAGT
TCCGGATGGTCAGCCCGAAGCGCATCAGCAACCCGAACAATACCGGCGACAGCCGGAACTGCCGTGCCGG
TGTGCAGATTAATGACAGCGGTGCGGCGCTGGGATATTACGTCAGCGAGGACGGGTATCCTGGCTGGATG
CCGCAGAAATGGACATGGATACCCCGTGAGTTACCCGGCGGGCGCGCTTGGCGTAATCATGGTCATAGCT
GTTTCCTGTGTGAAATTGTTATCCGCTCACAATTCCACACAACATACGAGCCGGAAGCATAAAGTGTAAA
GCCTGGGGTGCCTAATGAGTGAGCTAACTCACATTAATTGCGTTGCGCTCACTGCCCGCTTTCCAGTCGG
GAAACCTGTCGTGCCAGCTGCATTAATGAATCGGCCAACGCGCGGGGAGAGGCGGTTTGCGTATTGGGCG
CTCTTCCGCTTCCTCGCTCACTGACTCGCTGCGCTCGGTCGTTCGGCTGCGGCGAGCGGTATCAGCTCAC
TCAAAGGCGGTAATACGGTTATCCACAGAATCAGGGGATAACGCAGGAAAGAACATGTGAGCAAAAGGCC
AGCAAAAGGCCAGGAACCGTAAAAAGGCCGCGTTGCTGGCGTTTTTCCATAGGCTCCGCCCCCCTGACGA
GCATCACAAAAATCGACGCTCAAGTCAGAGGTGGCGAAACCCGACAGGACTATAAAGATACCAGGCGTTT
CCCCCTGGAAGCTCCCTCGTGCGCTCTCCTGTTCCGACCCTGCCGCTTACCGGATACCTGTCCGCCTTTC
TCCCTTCGGGAAGCGTGGCGCTTTCTCATAGCTCACGCTGTAGGTATCTCAGTTCGGTGTAGGTCGTTCG
CTCCAAGCTGGGCTGTGTGCACGAACCCCCCGTTCAGCCCGACCGCTGCGCCTTATCCGGTAACTATCGT
CTTGAGTCCAACCCGGTAAGACACGACTTATCGCCACTGGCAGCAGCCACTGGTAACAGGATTAGCAGAG
CGAGGTATGTAGGCGGTGCTACAGAGTTCTTGAAGTGGTGGCCTAACTACGGCTACACTAGAAGAACAGT
ATTTGGTATCTGCGCTCTGCTGAAGCCAGTTACCTTCGGAAAAAGAGTTGGTAGCTCTTGATCCGGCAAA
CAAACCACCGCTGGTAGCGGTGGTTTTTTTGTTTGCAAGCAGCAGATTACGCGCAGAAAAAAAGGATCTC
AAGAAGATCCTTTGATCTTTTCTACGGGGTCTGACGCTCAGTGGAACGAAAACTCACGTTAAGGGATTTT
GGTCATGAGATTATCAAAAAGGATCTTCACCTAGATCCTTTTAAATTAAAAATGAAGTTTTAAATCAATC
TAAAGTATATATGAGTAAACTTGGTCTGACAGTTACCAATGCTTAATCAGTGAGGCACCTATCTCAGCGA
TCTGTCTATTTCGTTCATCCATAGTTGCCTGACTCCCCGTCGTGTAGATAACTACGATACGGGAGGGCTT
ACCATCTGGCCCCAGTGCTGCAATGATACCGCGAGACCCACGCTCACCGGCTCCAGATTTATCAGCAATA
AACCAGCCAGCCGGAAGGGCCGAGCGCAGAAGTGGTCCTGCAACTTTATCCGCCTCCATCCAGTCTATTA
ATTGTTGCCGGGAAGCTAGAGTAAGTAGTTCGCCAGTTAATAGTTTGCGCAACGTTGTTGCCATTGCTAC
AGGCATCGTGGTGTCACGCTCGTCGTTTGGTATGGCTTCATTCAGCTCCGGTTCCCAACGATCAAGGCGA
GTTACATGATCCCCCATGTTGTGCAAAAAAGCGGTTAGCTCCTTCGGTCCTCCGATCGTTGTCAGAAGTA
AGTTGGCCGCAGTGTTATCACTCATGGTTATGGCAGCACTGCATAATTCTCTTACTGTCATGCCATCCGT
AAGATGCTTTTCTGTGACTGGTGAGTACTCAACCAAGTCATTCTGAGAATAGTGTATGCGGCGACCGAGT
TGCTCTTGCCCGGCGTCAATACGGGATAATACCGCGCCACATAGCAGAACTTTAAAAGTGCTCATCATTG
GAAAACGTTCTTCGGGGCGAAAACTCTCAAGGATCTTACCGCTGTTGAGATCCAGTTCGATGTAACCCAC
TCGTGCACCCAACTGATCTTCAGCATCTTTTACTTTCACCAGCGTTTCTGGGTGAGCAAAAACAGGAAGG
CAAAATGCCGCAAAAAAGGGAATAAGGGCGACACGGAAATGTTGAATACTCAT
Features (pLannotate 1.2.2; 18 found; start..end, strand, type, name):
      1..105     -  promoter       AmpR promoter: bla
    158..586     -  rep_origin     f1 ori (sequence partly withheld): f1 bacteriophage origin of replication; arrow indicates direction of (+) strand synthesis
    591..746     -  CDS            lacZα (fragment): LacZα fragment of β-galactosidase; lacZ fragment
    748..867     +  CDS            B (fragment): PORTL_LAMBD - Experimental evidence at protein level: Swiss-Prot protein existence level 1. Forms the portal vertex of the capsid (PubMed:6228056, PubMed:6232391). This portal plays critical roles in head assembly, genome packaging, neck/tail attachment, and genome ejection (Probable). The portal protein multimerizes as a single ring-shaped homododecamer arranged around a central channel (PubMed:6232391). Binds to the terminase subunits to form the packaging machine (PubMed:7799432). From Escherichia phage lambda (Bacteriophage lambda).
   1403..1991    -  misc_feature   WPRE: woodchuck hepatitis virus posttranscriptional regulatory element
   1994..2015    -  misc_feature   MCS (fragment): pBluescript multiple cloning site
   2022..2618    -  CDS            PuroR (fragment): puromycin N-acetyltransferase; pac from Streptomyces; confers resistance to puromycin
   2630..3130    -  promoter       hPGK promoter: human phosphoglycerate kinase 1 promoter
   3515..3784    +  CDS            GVQW1 (fragment): GVQW1_HUMAN - Also known as TIGD1L2. Experimental evidence at transcript level: Swiss-Prot protein existence level 2. From Homo sapiens (Human).
   5256..5504    +  CDS            COX7A2: CX7A2_HUMAN - Also known as COX7AL. Experimental evidence at protein level: Swiss-Prot protein existence level 1. Component of the cytochrome c oxidase, the last enzyme in the mitochondrial electron transport chain which drives oxidative phosphorylation. The respiratory chain contains 3 multisubunit complexes succinate dehydrogenase (complex II, CII), ubiquinol- cytochrome c oxidoreductase (cytochrome b-c1 complex, complex III, CIII) and cytochrome c oxidase (complex IV, CIV), that cooperate to transfer electrons derived from NADH and succinate to molecular oxygen, creating an electrochemical
   5501..5575    +  CDS            COX7A2P2 (fragment): COX7S_HUMAN - Also known as COX7A3, COX7AL2, COX7AP2. Protein uncertain: Swiss-Prot protein existence level 5. From Homo sapiens (Human).
   6887..7354    +  CDS            B (fragment): PORTL_LAMBD - Experimental evidence at protein level: Swiss-Prot protein existence level 1. Forms the portal vertex of the capsid (PubMed:6228056, PubMed:6232391). This portal plays critical roles in head assembly, genome packaging, neck/tail attachment, and genome ejection (Probable). The portal protein multimerizes as a single ring-shaped homododecamer arranged around a central channel (PubMed:6232391). Binds to the terminase subunits to form the packaging machine (PubMed:7799432). From Escherichia phage lambda (Bacteriophage lambda).
   7392..7408    -  protein_bind   lac operator: The lac repressor binds to the lac operator to inhibit transcription in E. coli. This inhibition can be relieved by adding lactose or isopropyl-β-D-thiogalactopyranoside (IPTG). lac repressor encoded by lacI
   7416..7446    -  promoter       lac promoter: promoter for the E. coli lac operon
   7461..7482    -  protein_bind   CAP binding site: CAP binding activates transcription in the presence of cAMP. E. coli catabolite activator protein
   7495..7587    -  CDS            lacI (fragment): lac repressor; lacI; The lac repressor binds to the lac operator to inhibit transcription in E. coli. This inhibition can be relieved by adding lactose or isopropyl-β-D-thiogalactopyranoside (IPTG).
   7770..8358    -  rep_origin     ori: high-copy-number ColE1/pMB1/pBR322/pUC origin of replication
   8529..9389    -  CDS            AmpR: β-lactamase; bla; confers resistance to ampicillin, carbenicillin, and related antibiotics
