[The description below was written by a language model from this plasmid's Addgene catalogue record and pLannotate feature annotations shown in this document.]
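Description:
pJL357 is a 9.4 kb piggyBac transposon vector for mammalian expression, built by Gibson cloning on the pJL373 backbone. It is propagated in E. coli as a high-copy plasmid through a ColE1/pUC-type origin with ampicillin selection (AmpR under its own bla promoter). It also carries pBluescript-style remnants: an f1 origin, lacZα and lacI fragments, and the lac promoter/operator region. The automated annotation does not label the piggyBac terminal repeats, so their positions cannot be read from the feature table, and the piggyBac identity rests on the catalogue description. Two short stretches matched to the lambda phage portal protein B flank the mammalian portion and are probably stuffer or spacer DNA, although the record does not explain them.

The payload is the human COX7A2 gene, which encodes a subunit of cytochrome c oxidase (complex IV of the mitochondrial respiratory chain). It is supplied with its endogenous promoter and its native 5′ and 3′ UTRs rather than a heterologous promoter. The coding sequence carries silent mutations, so transcripts or DNA from the transgene can be told apart from the endogenous copy by PCR. The hits to GVQW1 upstream and COX7A2P2 immediately downstream of the coding sequence probably reflect similarity within the human flanking sequence, not separate intended inserts. In the opposite orientation sits a selection cassette in which the human PGK promoter drives puromycin N-acetyltransferase, followed by a WPRE to enhance expression.

With a piggyBac transposase supplied separately, the cassette can be stably integrated into the genome and integrants selected with puromycin. This gives near-native regulation of a trackable COX7A2 allele, and the associated publication concerns localized mitochondrial translation.
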