Addgene plasmid #243711: pJL357
Purpose: A piggyBac vector containing the COX7A2 coding sequences, modified with silent mutations to allow for PCR-based analysis, along with endogenous promoter and UTRs.
Depositing lab: Jonathan Weissman. Depositing organization: Whitehead Institute for Biomedical Research. Publication: Proximity-specific ribosome profiling reveals the logic of localized mitochondrial translation. Luo J, Khandwala S, Hu J, Lee SY, Hickey KL, Levine ZG, Harper JW, Ting AY, Weissman JS. Cell. 2025 Aug 25:S0092-8674(25)00916-X. doi: 10.1016/j.cell.2025.08.002. PubMed 40876456.
Backbone
  Vector backbone: pJL373
  Backbone manufacturer: Weissman Lab
  Vector type: Mammalian Expression
  Selectable markers: Puromycin
Growth in bacteria
  Bacterial resistance: Ampicillin, 100 μg/mL
  Growth temperature: 37°C
  Growth strain: NEB Stable
  Copy number: High Copy
Gene/Insert
  Gene/Insert name: UTRs and CDS of COX7A2
  Species: H. sapiens (human)
  Entrez Gene: COX7A2 (a.k.a. COX7AL, COX7AL1, COXVIIAL, COXVIIa-L, VIIAL)
  Promoter: endogenous promoter
  Cloning method: Gibson Cloning
Terms and licenses: Academic/Nonprofit Terms; Industry Terms: Not Available to Industry
Depositor comments: The depositor confirms that discrepancies between the depositor's sequence and Addgene's sequences have no functional consequences.
How to cite: pJL357 was a gift from Jonathan Weissman (Addgene plasmid # 243711 ; http://n2t.net/addgene:243711 ; RRID:Addgene_243711)
